Addgene plasmid #34657: mg177
Depositing lab: Miriam Goodman. Depositing organization: Stanford University. Publication: Alternatively spliced domains interact to regulate BK potassium channel gating. Johnson BE, Glauser DA, Dan-Glauser ES, Halling DB, Aldrich RW, Goodman MB. Proc Natl Acad Sci U S A. 2011 Nov 2. 10.1073/pnas.1116795108 PubMed 22049343.
Backbone
  Vector backbone: pBluescript KS(+)
  Backbone size w/o insert (bp): 2958
  Vector type: Xenopus oocyte expression
Growth in bacteria
  Bacterial resistance: Ampicillin, 100 μg/mL
  Growth temperature: 37°C
  Growth strain: DH5alpha
  Growth instructions: Top 10 F' E. coli
  Copy number: High Copy
Gene/Insert
  Gene/Insert name: slo-1(A1;B0;C1) (alt names: BK channel; Lablife ID:L1089.P196)
  Species: C. elegans (nematode)
  Insert size (bp): 3760
  Entrez Gene: slo-1 (a.k.a. CELE_Y51A2D.19)
  Tag / fusion protein: Xenopus beta-globulin 5' UTR (N terminal on insert); Xenopus beta-globulin 3' UTR (C terminal on insert)
Resource information
  A portion of this plasmid was derived from a plasmid made by: The backbone plasmid containing insert slo-1(A2;B0;C1) was obtained from Zhao-Wen Wang (University of Connecticut)
Terms and licenses: Academic/Nonprofit Terms; Industry Terms: Not Available to Industry
Depositor comments: The backbone plasmid containing insert slo-1(A2;B0;C1) was first published in: Wang, Z.W., Saifee, O., Nonet, M.L., and Salkoff, L. (2001). SLO-1 potassium channels control quantal content of neurotransmitter release at the C. elegans neuromuscular junction. Neuron 32, 867-881.
How to cite: mg177 was a gift from Miriam Goodman (Addgene plasmid # 34657 ; http://n2t.net/addgene:34657 ; RRID:Addgene_34657)
