[The description below was written by a language model from this plasmid's Addgene catalogue record and pLannotate feature annotations shown in this document.]
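Description:
mg177 is a Xenopus oocyte expression plasmid built on the pBluescript KS(+) phagemid backbone and carrying a cDNA for the Caenorhabditis elegans BK potassium channel SLO-1, in the splice combination designated A1;B0;C1. It replicates in E. coli at high copy from a ColE1/pUC-type origin and is selected with ampicillin through the β-lactamase gene and its own promoter. The backbone also retains an f1 origin for single-stranded DNA production and remnants of the lacZα/lac promoter–operator region and the pBluescript polylinker. The deposited sequence is about 6.7 kb, consistent with the stated backbone and insert sizes.

The slo-1 open reading frame (about 3.4 kb) encodes a channel activated by both membrane depolarization and cytosolic calcium. It is flanked upstream by the 5' UTR and downstream by the 3' UTR of the Xenopus laevis major β-globin gene. These UTRs are commonly used to improve the stability and translation of injected transcripts in oocytes. A T3 promoter sits just upstream of the 5' UTR in the sense orientation, so it is the element positioned to drive in vitro synthesis of sense cRNA. The T7 promoter lies downstream of the 3' UTR and points back toward the insert, in the antisense direction. A very short annotated match to the chicken β-actin promoter is only a fragment and is unlikely to be functional.

The plasmid was derived from an earlier construct carrying the A2;B0;C1 isoform. It belongs to work comparing how alternatively spliced domains of SLO-1 interact to regulate BK channel gating, presumably through heterologous expression and electrophysiological recording in oocytes.
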