Features (pLannotate 1.2.2; 17 found; start..end, strand, type, name):
      1..3420    +  CDS            slo-1: SLO1_CAEEL - Experimental evidence at protein level: Swiss-Prot protein existence level 1. Potassium channel activated by both membrane depolarization or increase in cytosolic Ca(2+) that mediates export of K(+) (PubMed:11738032). Its activation dampens the excitatory events that elevate the cytosolic Ca(2+) concentration and/or depolarize the cell membrane (PubMed:11738032). It therefore contributes to repolarization of the membrane potential (PubMed:11738032). Essential for the regulation of neurotransmitter release at synapses (PubMed:11738032, PubMed:28168949). From Caenorhabditis elegans.
   3521..3556    -  misc_feature   MCS (fragment): pBluescript multiple cloning site
   3579..3704    +  3'UTR          Xenopus globin 3'-UTR: 3'-UTR of the major beta-globin gene of Xenopus laevis
   3737..3753    -  promoter       chicken β-actin promoter (fragment): contains a 21-bp deletion relative to the standard chicken β-actin promoter
   3785..3803    -  promoter       T7 promoter: promoter for bacteriophage T7 RNA polymerase
   3811..3966    +  CDS            lacZα (fragment): LacZα fragment of β-galactosidase; lacZ fragment
   3997..4425    -  rep_origin     f1 ori (sequence partly withheld): f1 bacteriophage origin of replication; arrow indicates direction of (+) strand synthesis
   4452..4556    +  promoter       AmpR promoter: bla
   4557..5417    +  CDS            AmpR: β-lactamase; bla; confers resistance to ampicillin, carbenicillin, and related antibiotics
   5588..6176    +  rep_origin     ori: high-copy-number ColE1/pMB1/pBR322/pUC origin of replication
   6359..6451    +  CDS            lacI (fragment): lac repressor; lacI; The lac repressor binds to the lac operator to inhibit transcription in E. coli. This inhibition can be relieved by adding lactose or isopropyl-β-D-thiogalactopyranoside (IPTG).
   6464..6485    +  protein_bind   CAP binding site: CAP binding activates transcription in the presence of cAMP. E. coli catabolite activator protein
   6500..6530    +  promoter       lac promoter: promoter for the E. coli lac operon
   6538..6554    +  protein_bind   lac operator: The lac repressor binds to the lac operator to inhibit transcription in E. coli. This inhibition can be relieved by adding lactose or isopropyl-β-D-thiogalactopyranoside (IPTG). lac repressor encoded by lacI
   6599..6617    +  promoter       T3 promoter: promoter for bacteriophage T3 RNA polymerase
   6630..6652    -  misc_feature   MCS (fragment): pBluescript multiple cloning site
   6658..6700    +  5'UTR          Xenopus globin 5'-UTR: translational enhancer from the 5'-UTR of the major beta-globin gene of Xenopus laevis
>Addgene plasmid #34657 | mg177 | depositor full sequence | sequence record 41625 | mg177 sequence 6716 bps
ATGGGCGAGATTTACTCGCCTTCGCAGTCGAAGGGCTTCAATCAACCATATGGATACCCGATGAATTGTA
ACCTTAGTCGAGTATTCATGGAGATGACTGAAGAAGATCGAAAGTGCCTGGAGGAGCGCAAATATTGGTG
TTTTTTACTGAGCAGCATCACCACATTCTGCGCCTCAATGATATTGGTCGTAATATGGCGAGTGGTGACA
CACCTGTGCTGTCAACGCCGAGAAAAAGAGTTTGTGGAGCCCATACCTGCTCCGGAAGCCGTCCAAATAA
ATATGAACGGGTCGAAGCACGCGCCAAGTGAAACCGACCCGTTTTTGAAGCAACAAGAGGAAAAACACTT
GGGATGGATGACAGAAGCCAAGGACTGGGCTGGCGAGCTGATATCCGGACAAAGTCTGACGGGACGGTTT
CTGGTACTTTTGGTGTTCATTTTATCGATTGGATCGTTGATTATTTATTTTTACGACGCTAGTTTCCAAA
ACTTCCAAGTAGAAACGTGCATCCCGTGGCAGGACAGTCCCTCGCAACAAATCGACCTGGGCTTCAACAT
ATTTTTTCTCGTCTATTTTTTCATTAGATTCATCGCCGCGTCCGACAAAGTTTGGTTTCTGCTTGAAATG
TACAGCTGGATTGATTTTTTCACGATTCCGCCAAGCTTCGTGGCAATTTACTTGCAGAGGAATTGGCTCG
GATTCCGTTTCCTCCGTGCTCTTCGCCTCATGACCGTACCCGACATTCTACAGTACCTCAACATCCTGAA
AACATCTTCATCAATCCGATTGACACAGTTGGTCACAATTTTCGTGGCGGTTTGTCTGACTGGAGCCGGC
TTGGTGCACTTACTGGAAAATTCTGGGGACTTCTTCAAAGGATTTATAAATCCGCACAGAATCACTTATG
CGGACTCTGTGTACTTTGTACTGGTCACAATGTCTACTGTCGGATATGGAGATATCTATTGTACGACGCT
TTGCGGCCGACTTTTCATGATTTTCTTCATTCTGTTCGGTTTGGCCATGTTTGCAAGTTACGTACCAGAA
ATTGCCGATTTGATTGGAAACCGGCAAAAATACGGTGGGGAGTACAAAGGAGAGCACGGGAAGAAGCACA
TAGTGGTCTGTGGCCATATCACCTACGATTCGGTGTCCCATTTTCTTCAAGATTTCCTACACGAGGACCG
TGATGACGTGGATGTCGAAGTGGTGTTTTTGCATCGTGTCGTGCCGGATTTGGAGCTGGAAGGCTTGTTT
AAGCGGCATTTCACAAAAGTCGAATTTTTCACGGGGACTGTCATGGATTCTCTGGATCTTAGCAGAGTCA
AGATCGGGGACGCCGACGCCTGCCTGGTCCTTGCCAACAAGTACAGTACCAATCCGGACGCCGAGGACGC
CGCAAACATTATGCGTGTAATTTCGATCAAAAACTACTCATCGGACATCAGAGTTATTGTGCAACTAATG
CAATATCACAATAAGGCCTACCTTCTAAATATCCCCTCCTGGGACTGGAAACGAGGTGATGACGTCATCT
GTCTCGCGGAGCTTAAGCTCGGATTCATTGCTCAAAGCTGTCTGGCACCCGGATTCTCTACGATGATGGC
TAATTTATTTGCAATGAGAAGTTTCAAAACGTCTCCTCACACCCCTCTCTGGCTTAACGACTACTTACGT
GGTGCCGGAATGGAAATGTACACGGAAAGTCTGAGTCCTTCGTTTGCGAATATGTCATTTCCAGAAGCTG
CAAACCTATTATTCAACCGCCTGGGGCTTCTTCTTCTGGCGATTGAGCTTAAAGATGAGGAAAATAAAGA
ATGCAATATTGCAATCAATCCAGGCCCACATATTGTCATCCAGCCTCAAACTCAAGGATTTTTCATTGCT
CAGAGCGCTGACGAGGTGAAGCGGGCGTTTTTCTGGTGTAAGCAGTGTCATGACGATATTAAGGACGTTT
CCTTGATCAAAAAATGTAAATGCAAAAATTTGGCCCTCTTCCGTCGCAACACCAAACACTCGACAGCGGC
CCGTGCAAGAGCCACCGATGTGCTCCAGCAGTTCCAGCCACAAGCGCCAGCAGGTCCGATGGGCCATTTG
GGCCAACAAGTTCAGCTAAGGATGATTAATCAACAGAGTTCGACGAGTGATACTCATCTCAACACGAAAT
CCCTTCGATTTGCCTATGAAATCAAAAAACTCATGCCATCTTCCGGAGGACGCCGAAATTCGATGAGTAT
TCCGCCAGACGGCAGGGGTGTCGATTTTAGCAAGGATTTTGAGCAGCAATTCCAAGACATGAAATATGAC
AGTACTGGAATGTTCCACTGGTGTCCATCCCGTAACCTAGAGGACTGTGTTCTGGAGCGCCACCAGGCCG
CTATGACCGTACTCAACGGCCACGTGGTGGTTTGTTTGTTCGCTGATCAGGATTCTCCGCTAATTGGGCT
CCGGAACTTCATAATGCCACTAAGAAGCTCAAACTTCCATTATCATGAGCTCAAACACGTGGTTATTGTG
GGAGACCTGGAATATTTGAGGAAAGAGTGGAAGACGCTGTACAACTTGCCGAAAATCTCGATTTTGAATG
GCTCCCCGCTATCTCGAGCAGATTTACGCGCCGTCAACATTAACCTCTGCGACATGTGTGTCATAATCTC
TGCCCGGGTCCCAAATACCGAAGATACCACTTTGGCAGATAAGGAAGCGATTCTGGCATCATTGAACATT
AAAGCTATGCAATTTGATGATACCCTTGGCTTTTTCCCGATGAGGCATCAAACTGGCGATCGGAGCCCGC
TGGGCTCCCCGATTTCCATGCAGAAGAAGGGCGCCAAGTTTGGGACCAATGTGCCGATGATTACGGAGCT
TGTTAACGACTCAAATGTGCAATTCCTCGACCAGGACGACGACGACGATCCGGACACCGAGCTCTACCTC
ACGCAGCCCTTCGCCTGCGGAACTGCCTTCGCCATTTCAGTGTTGGATTCTTTGATGAGTACTACCTACT
TCAACGACTCGGCCCTGACCCTCATCCGAACTCTGGTCACTGGTGGAGCCACACCGGAGCTTGAACTTAT
TCTGGCAGAAGGCGCCGGGCTCCGAGGTGGCTACAGTACCCCGGAGACCCTCTCAAACAGAGATCGGTGC
CGAATTGCTCAGATTTCGCTGCAGGATAACCCGTACGATGGAGTTGTGCACAACACTACCTATGGTGCAA
TGTTCACGATAGCTCTGAGGAGGTACGGCCAACTTTGTATCGGGCTGTATAGGCTTCACGACCAGGATAA
TCCGGACTCTATGAAGCGATATGTTATCACTAATCCTCCAGCAGAATTGAGGATTAAAAATACTGATTAC
GTCTACGTACTTGAACAATTCGATCCGGGACTGGAGTACGAGCCGGGCAAACGACACTTTTAGGGCCTAA
TTTTATCCGATTTTCTTGCTACAAACTACGGGTTATCCGACTCCGAAGGACCAATAATATTTGCAAATGC
TCATTTTTAGGACTTTTTTTGAATTCCTGCAGCCCGGGGGATCCACTAGTTCTAGACTCGAGGATCTGGT
TACCACTAAACCAGCCTCAAGAACACCCGAATGGAGTCTCTAAGCTACATAATACCAACTTACACTTTAC
AAAATGTTGTCCCCCAAAATGTAGCCATTCGTATCTGCTCCTAATAAAAAGAAAGTTTCTTCACATTCTA
AAAAAAAAAAAAAAAAAAAAAAAAACCCCCCCCCCCCCCCCCGGGGNCGCCACCGNGGGGGAGCTCCAAT
TCGCCCTATAGTGAGTCGTATTACGCGCGCTCACTGGCCGTCGTTTTACAACGTCGTGACTGGGAAAACC
CTGGCGTTACCCAACTTAATCGCCTTGCAGCACATCCCCCTTTCGCCAGCTGGCGTAATAGCGAAGAGGC
CCGCACCGATCGCCCTTCCCAACAGTTGCGCAGCCTGAATGGCGAATGGAAATTGTAAGCGTTAATATTT
TGTTAAAATTCGCGTTAAATTTTTGTTAAATCAGCTCATTTTTTAACCAATAGGCCGAAATCGGCAAAAT
CCCTTATAAATCAAAAGAATAGACCGAGATAGGGT
[37 nt withheld, positions 4096-4132]
AAAGAACGTGGACTCCAACGTCAAAGG
[49 nt withheld, positions 4160-4208]
T
[91 nt withheld, positions 4210-4300]
G
[124 nt withheld, positions 4302-4425]
CAGGTGGCACTTTTCGGGGAAATGTGCGCGGAACCCCTATTTGTTTATTTTTCTAAATACATTCAAATAT
GTATCCGCTCATGAGACAATAACCCTGATAAATGCTTCAATAATATTGAAAAAGGAAGAGTATGAGTATT
CAACATTTCCGTGTCGCCCTTATTCCCTTTTTTGCGGCATTTTGCCTTCCTGTTTTTGCTCACCCAGAAA
CGCTGGTGAAAGTAAAAGATGCTGAAGATCAGTTGGGTGCACGAGTGGGTTACATCGAACTGGATCTCAA
CAGCGGTAAGATCCTTGAGAGTTTTCGCCCCGAAGAACGTTTTCCAATGATGAGCACTTTTAAAGTTCTG
CTATGTGGCGCGGTATTATCCCGTATTGACGCCGGGCAAGAGCAACTCGGTCGCCGCATACACTATTCTC
AGAATGACTTGGTTGAGTACTCACCAGTCACAGAAAAGCATCTTACGGATGGCATGACAGTAAGAGAATT
ATGCAGTGCTGCCATAACCATGAGTGATAACACTGCGGCCAACTTACTTCTGACAACGATCGGAGGACCG
AAGGAGCTAACCGCTTTTTTGCACAACATGGGGGATCATGTAACTCGCCTTGATCGTTGGGAACCGGAGC
TGAATGAAGCCATACCAAACGACGAGCGTGACACCACGATGCCTGTAGCAATGGCAACAACGTTGCGCAA
ACTATTAACTGGCGAACTACTTACTCTAGCTTCCCGGCAACAATTAATAGACTGGATGGAGGCGGATAAA
GTTGCAGGACCACTTCTGCGCTCGGCCCTTCCGGCTGGCTGGTTTATTGCTGATAAATCTGGAGCCGGTG
AGCGTGGGTCTCGCGGTATCATTGCAGCACTGGGGCCAGATGGTAAGCCCTCCCGTATCGTAGTTATCTA
CACGACGGGGAGTCAGGCAACTATGGATGAACGAAATAGACAGATCGCTGAGATAGGTGCCTCACTGATT
AAGCATTGGTAACTGTCAGACCAAGTTTACTCATATATACTTTAGATTGATTTAAAACTTCATTTTTAAT
TTAAAAGGATCTAGGTGAAGATCCTTTTTGATAATCTCATGACCAAAATCCCTTAACGTGAGTTTTCGTT
CCACTGAGCGTCAGACCCCGTAGAAAAGATCAAAGGATCTTCTTGAGATCCTTTTTTTCTGCGCGTAATC
TGCTGCTTGCAAACAAAAAAACCACCGCTACCAGCGGTGGTTTGTTTGCCGGATCAAGAGCTACCAACTC
TTTTTCCGAAGGTAACTGGCTTCAGCAGAGCGCAGATACCAAATACTGTCCTTCTAGTGTAGCCGTAGTT
AGGCCACCACTTCAAGAACTCTGTAGCACCGCCTACATACCTCGCTCTGCTAATCCTGTTACCAGTGGCT
GCTGCCAGTGGCGATAAGTCGTGTCTTACCGGGTTGGACTCAAGACGATAGTTACCGGATAAGGCGCAGC
GGTCGGGCTGAACGGGGGGTTCGTGCACACAGCCCAGCTTGGAGCGAACGACCTACACCGAACTGAGATA
CCTACAGCGTGAGCTATGAGAAAGCGCCACGCTTCCCGAAGGGAGAAAGGCGGACAGGTATCCGGTAAGC
GGCAGGGTCGGAACAGGAGAGCGCACGAGGGAGCTTCCAGGGGGAAACGCCTGGTATCTTTATAGTCCTG
TCGGGTTTCGCCACCTCTGACTTGAGCGTCGATTTTTGTGATGCTCGTCAGGGGGGCGGAGCCTATGGAA
AAACGCCAGCAACGCGGCCTTTTTACGGTTCCTGGCCTTTTGCTGGCCTTTTGCTCACATGTTCTTTCCT
GCGTTATCCCCTGATTCTGTGGATAACCGTATTACCGCCTTTGAGTGAGCTGATACCGCTCGCCGCAGCC
GAACGACCGAGCGCAGCGAGTCAGTGAGCGAGGAAGCGGAAGAGCGCCCAATACGCAAACCGCCTCTCCC
CGCGCGTTGGCCGATTCATTAATGCAGCTGGCACGACAGGTTTCCCGACTGGAAAGCGGGCAGTGAGCGC
AACGCAATTAATGTGAGTTAGCTCACTCATTAGGCACCCCAGGCTTTACACTTTATGCTTCCGGCTCGTA
TGTTGTGTGGAATTGTGAGCGGATAACAATTTCACACAGGAAACAGCTATGACCATGATTACGCCAAGCG
CGCAATTAACCCTCACTAAAGGGAACAAAAGCTGGGTACCGGGCCCCCCCTCGAGGTAGCTTCTTGTTCT
TTTTGCAGAAGCTCAGAATAAACGCTCAACTTTGGCAGAATCGATCCCACC
