>Addgene plasmid #34657 | mg177 | addgene partial sequence | sequence record 43142 | T3
GCTTCTTGTTCTTTTTGCAGAAGCTCAGAATAAACGCTCAACTTTGGCAGAATCGATCCCACCATGGGCG
AGATTTACTCGCCTTCGCAGTCGAAGGGCTTCAATCAACCATATGGATACCCGATGAATTGTAACCTTAG
TCGAGTATTCATGGAGATGACTGAAGAAGATCGAAAGTGCCTGGAGGAGCGCAAATATTGGTGTTTTTTA
CTGAGCAGCATCACCACATTCTGCGCCTCAATGATATTGGTCGTAATATGGCGAGTGGTGACACACCTGT
GCTGTCAACGCCGAGAAAAAGAGTTTGTGGAGCCCATACCTGCTCCGGAAGCCGTCCAAATAAATATGAA
CGGGTCGAAGCACGCGCCAAGTGAAACCGACCCGTTTTTGAAGCAACAAGAGGAAAAACACTTGGGATGG
ATGACAGAAGCCAAGGACTGGGCTGGCGAGCTGATATCCGGACAAAGTCTGACGGGACGGTTTCTGGTAC
TTTTGGTGTTCATTTTATCGATTGGATCGTTGATTATTTATTTTTACGACGCTAGTTTCCAAAACTTCCA
AGTAGAAACGTGCATCCCGTGGCAGGACAGTCCCTCGCAACAAATCGACCTGGGCTTCAACATATTTTTT
CTCGTCTATTTTTTCATTAGATTCATCGCCGCGTCCGACAAAGTTTGGTTTCTGCTTGAAATGTACAGCT
GGATTGATTTTTTCACGATTCCGCCAAGCTTCGTGGCAATTTACTTGCAGAGGAATTGGCTCGGATTCCG
TTTCCTCCGTGCTCTTCGCCTCATGACCGTACCCGACATTCTACAGTACCTCAACATCCTGAAA
