>Addgene plasmid #34657 | mg177 | addgene partial sequence | sequence record 43198 | wSlo1-R 5'-gatggacaccagtggaacatt-3'
AAATCCTTGCTAAAATCGACACCCCTGCCGTCTGGCGGAATACTCATCGAATTTCGGCGTCCTCCGGAAG
ATGGCATGAGTTTTTTGATTTCATAGGCAAATCGAAGGGATTTCGTGTTGAGATGAGTATCACTCGTCGA
ACTCTGTTGATTAATCATCCTTAGCTGAACTTGTTGGCCCAAATGGCCCATCGGACCTGCTGGCGCTTGT
GGCTGGAACTGCTGGAGCACATCGGTGGCTCTTGCACGGGCCGCTGTCGAGTGTTTGGTGTTGCGACGGA
AGAGGGCCAAATTTTTGCATTTACATTTTTTGATCAAGGAAACGTCCTTAATATCGTCATGACACTGCTT
ACACCAGAAAAACGCCCGCTTCACCTCGTCAGCGCTCTGAGCAATGAAAAATCCTTGAGTTTGAGGCTGG
ATGACAATATGTGGGCCTGGATTGATTGCAATATTGCATTCTTTATTTTCCTCATCTTTAAGCTCAATCG
CCAGAAGAAGAAGCCCCAGGCGGTTGAATAATAGGTTTGCAGCTTCTGGAAATGACATATTCGCAAACGA
AGGACTCAGACTTTCCGTGTACATTTCCATTCCGGCACCACGTAAGTAGTCGTTAAGCCAGAGAGGGGTG
TGAGGAGACGTTTTGAAACTTCTCATTGCAAATAAATTAGCCATCATCGTAGAGAATCCGGGTGCCAGAC
AGCTTTGAGCAATGAATCCGAGCTTAAGCTCCGCGAGACAGATGACGTCATCACC
